Addgene plasmid #137927: R26-EGFP HMEJ donor vector
Purpose: ROSA26 knock-in vector with homology-mediated end joining(HMEJ)-based method
Depositing lab: Hiroshi Kiyonari. Depositing organization: RIKEN Center for Biosystems Dynamics Research, Kobe. Publication: Pronuclear Microinjection during S-Phase Increases the Efficiency of CRISPR-Cas9-Assisted Knockin of Large DNA Donors in Mouse Zygotes. Abe T, Inoue KI, Furuta Y, Kiyonari H. Cell Rep. 2020 May 19;31(7):107653. doi: 10.1016/j.celrep.2020.107653. PubMed 32433962.
Backbone
  Vector backbone: pBluescriptII SK+
  Backbone size w/o insert (bp): 2865
  Total vector size (bp): 5644
  Vector type: Mouse Targeting
Growth in bacteria
  Bacterial resistance: Ampicillin, 100 μg/mL
  Growth temperature: 37°C
  Growth strain: DH5alpha
  Copy number: High Copy
Gene/Insert
  Gene/Insert name: SA-EGFP-bpA with homology arms
  Species: H. sapiens (human), M. musculus (mouse)
  Insert size (bp): 2779
  Cloning method: Restriction Enzyme; 5′ cloning site KpnI (unknown if destroyed); 3′ cloning site SacI (unknown if destroyed)
  Sequencing primers: 5′ GTAATACGACTCACTATAGGGC; 3′ AATTAACCCTCACTAAAGGG
Terms and licenses: Academic/Nonprofit Terms; Industry Terms: Not Available to Industry
How to cite: R26-EGFP HMEJ donor vector was a gift from Hiroshi Kiyonari (Addgene plasmid # 137927 ; http://n2t.net/addgene:137927 ; RRID:Addgene_137927)
