[The description below was written by a language model from this plasmid's Addgene catalogue record and pLannotate feature annotations shown in this document.]
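Description:
R26-EGFP HMEJ donor vector is a mouse targeting plasmid built on pBluescriptII SK+ and intended as a donor template for knock-in at the ROSA26 locus by homology-mediated end joining (HMEJ). The 5.6 kb plasmid is propagated in E. coli through the high-copy ColE1/pUC origin and selected with ampicillin via the β-lactamase gene. It retains the usual pBluescript elements: an f1 origin, a lacZα fragment with the lac promoter and operator, and T7 and T3 promoters flanking the insert, which was cloned between KpnI and SacI.

The roughly 2.8 kb insert is a promoterless reporter cassette flanked by sequences from intron 1 of mouse Rosa26. The feature table annotates a left arm of about 0.8 kb and a right arm fragment of about 0.6 kb. Between them lie the adenovirus major late transcript splice acceptor, a mammalian codon-optimised EGFP coding sequence and the bovine growth hormone polyadenylation signal. Short remnants of a cloning site, an attB2 site and an SV40 promoter fragment appear to be cloning scars rather than functional parts. Because the cassette has no promoter of its own, EGFP expression depends on correct integration: the splice acceptor captures the endogenous Rosa26 transcript, and the poly(A) signal terminates it.

In HMEJ strategies generally, the donor is cut by Cas9 at guide target sites flanking the arms, releasing a linear fragment with homologous ends. Such sites are not annotated in the feature table, so their presence and position cannot be confirmed from the record. The associated publication used CRISPR-Cas9-assisted knock-in of large donors by pronuclear microinjection of mouse zygotes, which is consistent with use as a donor for generating ROSA26 EGFP knock-in mice.
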