Features (pLannotate 1.2.2; 19 found; start..end, strand, type, name):
     30..458     -  rep_origin     f1 ori (sequence partly withheld): f1 bacteriophage origin of replication; arrow indicates direction of (+) strand synthesis
    463..618     -  CDS            lacZα (fragment): LacZα fragment of β-galactosidase; lacZ fragment
    626..644     +  promoter       T7 promoter: promoter for bacteriophage T7 RNA polymerase
    762..1555    +  misc_feature   Rosa26 left arm: left homology arm from intron 1 of the mouse Rosa26 gene (Soriano, 1999)
   1574..1677    +  misc_feature   Ad SA: adenovirus major late transcript splice acceptor (Friedrich and Soriano, 1991)
   1704..1732    +  misc_feature   MCS (fragment): pBluescript multiple cloning site
   1741..2460    +  CDS            EGFP: the original enhanced GFP (Yang et al., 1996) mammalian codon-optimized
   2483..2507    -  protein_bind   attB2: mutant version of attB; recombination site for the Gateway® BP reaction BP Clonase™
   2559..2783    +  polyA_signal   bGH poly(A) signal: bovine growth hormone polyadenylation signal
   2787..2808    +  promoter       SV40 promoter (fragment): SV40 enhancer and early promoter
   2841..3414    +  misc_feature   Rosa26 right arm (fragment): right homology arm from intron 1 of the mouse Rosa26 gene (Soriano, 1999)
   3456..3474    -  promoter       T3 promoter: promoter for bacteriophage T3 RNA polymerase
   3519..3535    -  protein_bind   lac operator: The lac repressor binds to the lac operator to inhibit transcription in E. coli. This inhibition can be relieved by adding lactose or isopropyl-β-D-thiogalactopyranoside (IPTG). lac repressor encoded by lacI
   3543..3573    -  promoter       lac promoter: promoter for the E. coli lac operon
   3588..3609    -  protein_bind   CAP binding site: CAP binding activates transcription in the presence of cAMP. E. coli catabolite activator protein
   3622..3714    -  CDS            lacI (fragment): lac repressor; lacI; The lac repressor binds to the lac operator to inhibit transcription in E. coli. This inhibition can be relieved by adding lactose or isopropyl-β-D-thiogalactopyranoside (IPTG).
   3897..4485    -  rep_origin     ori: high-copy-number ColE1/pMB1/pBR322/pUC origin of replication
   4656..5516    -  CDS            AmpR: β-lactamase; bla; confers resistance to ampicillin, carbenicillin, and related antibiotics
   5517..5621    -  promoter       AmpR promoter: bla
>Addgene plasmid #137927 | R26-EGFP HMEJ donor vector | addgene full sequence | sequence record 272483 | Addgene NGS Result
CTAAATTGTAAGCGTTAATATTTTGTTAAAATTCGCGTTAAATTTTTGTTAAATCAGCTCATTTTTTAAC
CAATAGGCCGAAATCGGCAAAATCCCTTATAAATCAAAAGAATAGACCGAGATAGGGT
[37 nt withheld, positions 129-165]
AAAGAACGTGGACTCCAACGTCAAAGG
[49 nt withheld, positions 193-241]
T
[91 nt withheld, positions 243-333]
G
[124 nt withheld, positions 335-458]
CCCATTCGCCATTCAGGCTGCGCAACTGTTGGGAAGGGCGATCGGTGCGGGCCTCTTCGCTATTACGCCA
GCTGGCGAAAGGGGGATGTGCTGCAAGGCGATTAAGTTGGGTAACGCCAGGGTTTTCCCAGTCACGACGT
TGTAAAACGACGGCCAGTGAGCGCGCGTAATACGACTCACTATAGGGCGAATTGGGTACCGCATCGTACG
CGTACGTGTTTGGCTCGTCGCTGATTGGCTTCTTTTCCTCCCGCCGTGTGTGAAAACACAAATGGCGTGT
TTTGGTTGGCGTAAGGCGCCTGTCAGTTAACGGCAGCCGGAGTGCGCAGCCGCCGGCAGCCTCGCTCTGC
CCACTGGGTGGGGCGGGAGGTAGGTGGGGTGAGGCGAGCTGGACGTGCGGGCGCGGTCGGCCTCTGGCGG
GGCGGGGGAGGGGAGGGAGGGTCAGCGAAAGTAGCTCGCGCGCGAGCGGCCGCCCACCCTCCCCTTCCTC
TGGGGGAGTCGTTTTACCCGCCGCCGGCCGGGCCTCGTCGTCTGATTGGCTCTCGGGGCCCAGAAAACTG
GCCCTTGCCATTGGCTCGTGTTCGTGCAAGTTGAGTCCATCCGCCGGCCAGCGGGGGCGGCGAGGAGGCG
CTCCCAGGTTCCGGCCCTCCCCTCGGCCCCGCGCCGCAGAGTCTGGCCGCGCGCCCCTGCGCAACGTGGC
AGGAAGCGCGCGCTGGGGGCGGGGACGGGCAGTAGGGCTGAGCGGCTGCGGGGCGGGTGCAAGCACGTTT
CCGACTTGAGTTGCCTCAAGAGGGGCGTGCTGAGCCAGACCTCCATCGCGCACTCCGGGGAGTGGAGGGA
AGGAGCGAGGGCTCAGTTGGGCTGTTTTGGAGGCAGGAAGCACTTGCTCTCCCAAAGTCGCTCTGAGTTG
TTATCAGTAAGGGAGCTGCAGTGGAGTAGGCGGGGAGAAGGCCGCACCCTTCTCCGGAGGGGGGAGGGGA
GTGTTGCAATACCTTTCTGGGAGTTCTCTGCTGCCTCCTGGCTTCTGAGGACCGCCCTGGGCCTGGGAGA
ATCCCTTCCCCCTCTTCCCTCGTGATCTGCAACTCCAGTCTTTCTAGACTTAAGTAAGGGATCTGTAGGG
CGCAGTAGTCCAGGGTTTCCTTGATGATGTCATACTTATCCTGTCCCTTTTTTTTCCACAGCTCGCGGTT
GAGGACAAACTCTTCGCGGTCTTTCCAGTGGGGATCGACGGTATCGTAGAGTCGAGGCCGCTCTAGAACT
AGTGGATCCACCGGTCGCCACCATGGTGAGCAAGGGCGAGGAGCTGTTCACCGGGGTGGTGCCCATCCTG
GTCGAGCTGGACGGCGACGTAAACGGCCACAAGTTCAGCGTGTCCGGCGAGGGCGAGGGCGATGCCACCT
ACGGCAAGCTGACCCTGAAGTTCATCTGCACCACCGGCAAGCTGCCCGTGCCCTGGCCCACCCTCGTGAC
CACCCTGACCTACGGCGTGCAGTGCTTCAGCCGCTACCCCGACCACATGAAGCAGCACGACTTCTTCAAG
TCCGCCATGCCCGAAGGCTACGTCCAGGAGCGCACCATCTTCTTCAAGGACGACGGCAACTACAAGACCC
GCGCCGAGGTGAAGTTCGAGGGCGACACCCTGGTGAACCGCATCGAGCTGAAGGGCATCGACTTCAAGGA
GGACGGCAACATCCTGGGGCACAAGCTGGAGTACAACTACAACAGCCACAACGTCTATATCATGGCCGAC
AAGCAGAAGAACGGCATCAAGGTGAACTTCAAGATCCGCCACAACATCGAGGACGGCAGCGTGCAGCTCG
CCGACCACTACCAGCAGAACACCCCCATCGGCGACGGCCCCGTGCTGCTGCCCGACAACCACTACCTGAG
CACCCAGTCCGCCCTGAGCAAAGACCCCAACGAGAAGCGCGATCACATGGTCCTGCTGGAGTTCGTGACC
GCCGCCGGGATCACTCTCGGCATGGACGAGCTGTACAAGTAAAGCGGCCGCTCGAGATATCTAGACCCAG
CTTTCTTGTACAAAGTGGTTCGATTCGAGGGGCCCCCGCGGGCGGCCGCGAGCTCGCTGATCAGCCTCGA
CTGTGCCTTCTAGTTGCCAGCCATCTGTTGTTTGCCCCTCCCCCGTGCCTTCCTTGACCCTGGAAGGTGC
CACTCCCACTGTCCTTTCCTAATAAAATGAGGAAATTGCATCGCATTGTCTGAGTAGGTGTCATTCTATT
CTGGGGGGTGGGGTGGGGCAGGACAGCAAGGGGGAGGATTGGGAAGACAATAGCAGGCATGCTGGGGATG
CGGTGGGCTCTATGGCTTCTGAGGCGGAAAGAACCAGCTGGGGCTCGATCCTCTAGTTGGCGCGCCTCTA
GAAGATGGGCGGGAGTCTTCTGGGCAGGCTTAAAGGCTAACCTGGTGTGTGGGCGTTGTCCTGCAGGGGA
ATTGAACAGGTGTAAAATTGGAGGGACAAGACTTCCCACAGATTTTCGGTTTTGTCGGGAAGTTTTTTAA
TAGGGGCAAATAAGGAAAATGGGAGGATAGGTAGTCATCTGGGGTTTTATGCAGCAAAACTACAGGTTAT
TATTGCTTGTGATCCGCCTCGGAGTATTTTCCATCGAGGTAGATTAAAGACATGCTCACCCGAGTTTTAT
ACTCTCCTGCTTGAGATCCTTACTACAGTATGAAATTACAGTGTCGCGAGTTAGACTATGTAAGCAGAAT
TTTAATCATTTTTAAAGAGCCCAGTACTTCATATCCATTTCTCCCGCTCCTTCTGCAGCCTTATCAAAAG
GTATTTTAGAACACTCATTTTAGCCCCATTTTCATTTATTATACTGGCTTATCCAACCCCTAGACAGAGC
ATTGGCATTTTCCCTTTCCTGATCTTAGAAGTCTGATGACTCATGAAACCAGACAGATTAGTTACATACA
CCACAAATCGAGGCTGCCAAACACGTACGCGTACGATGCGAGCTCCAGCTTTTGTTCCCTTTAGTGAGGG
TTAATTGCGCGCTTGGCGTAATCATGGTCATAGCTGTTTCCTGTGTGAAATTGTTATCCGCTCACAATTC
CACACAACATACGAGCCGGAAGCATAAAGTGTAAAGCCTGGGGTGCCTAATGAGTGAGCTAACTCACATT
AATTGCGTTGCGCTCACTGCCCGCTTTCCAGTCGGGAAACCTGTCGTGCCAGCTGCATTAATGAATCGGC
CAACGCGCGGGGAGAGGCGGTTTGCGTATTGGGCGCTCTTCCGCTTCCTCGCTCACTGACTCGCTGCGCT
CGGTCGTTCGGCTGCGGCGAGCGGTATCAGCTCACTCAAAGGCGGTAATACGGTTATCCACAGAATCAGG
GGATAACGCAGGAAAGAACATGTGAGCAAAAGGCCAGCAAAAGGCCAGGAACCGTAAAAAGGCCGCGTTG
CTGGCGTTTTTCCATAGGCTCCGCCCCCCTGACGAGCATCACAAAAATCGACGCTCAAGTCAGAGGTGGC
GAAACCCGACAGGACTATAAAGATACCAGGCGTTTCCCCCTGGAAGCTCCCTCGTGCGCTCTCCTGTTCC
GACCCTGCCGCTTACCGGATACCTGTCCGCCTTTCTCCCTTCGGGAAGCGTGGCGCTTTCTCATAGCTCA
CGCTGTAGGTATCTCAGTTCGGTGTAGGTCGTTCGCTCCAAGCTGGGCTGTGTGCACGAACCCCCCGTTC
AGCCCGACCGCTGCGCCTTATCCGGTAACTATCGTCTTGAGTCCAACCCGGTAAGACACGACTTATCGCC
ACTGGCAGCAGCCACTGGTAACAGGATTAGCAGAGCGAGGTATGTAGGCGGTGCTACAGAGTTCTTGAAG
TGGTGGCCTAACTACGGCTACACTAGAAGAACAGTATTTGGTATCTGCGCTCTGCTGAAGCCAGTTACCT
TCGGAAAAAGAGTTGGTAGCTCTTGATCCGGCAAACAAACCACCGCTGGTAGCGGTGGTTTTTTTGTTTG
CAAGCAGCAGATTACGCGCAGAAAAAAAGGATCTCAAGAAGATCCTTTGATCTTTTCTACGGGGTCTGAC
GCTCAGTGGAACGAAAACTCACGTTAAGGGATTTTGGTCATGAGATTATCAAAAAGGATCTTCACCTAGA
TCCTTTTAAATTAAAAATGAAGTTTTAAATCAATCTAAAGTATATATGAGTAAACTTGGTCTGACAGTTA
CCAATGCTTAATCAGTGAGGCACCTATCTCAGCGATCTGTCTATTTCGTTCATCCATAGTTGCCTGACTC
CCCGTCGTGTAGATAACTACGATACGGGAGGGCTTACCATCTGGCCCCAGTGCTGCAATGATACCGCGAG
ACCCACGCTCACCGGCTCCAGATTTATCAGCAATAAACCAGCCAGCCGGAAGGGCCGAGCGCAGAAGTGG
TCCTGCAACTTTATCCGCCTCCATCCAGTCTATTAATTGTTGCCGGGAAGCTAGAGTAAGTAGTTCGCCA
GTTAATAGTTTGCGCAACGTTGTTGCCATTGCTACAGGCATCGTGGTGTCACGCTCGTCGTTTGGTATGG
CTTCATTCAGCTCCGGTTCCCAACGATCAAGGCGAGTTACATGATCCCCCATGTTGTGCAAAAAAGCGGT
TAGCTCCTTCGGTCCTCCGATCGTTGTCAGAAGTAAGTTGGCCGCAGTGTTATCACTCATGGTTATGGCA
GCACTGCATAATTCTCTTACTGTCATGCCATCCGTAAGATGCTTTTCTGTGACTGGTGAGTACTCAACCA
AGTCATTCTGAGAATAGTGTATGCGGCGACCGAGTTGCTCTTGCCCGGCGTCAATACGGGATAATACCGC
GCCACATAGCAGAACTTTAAAAGTGCTCATCATTGGAAAACGTTCTTCGGGGCGAAAACTCTCAAGGATC
TTACCGCTGTTGAGATCCAGTTCGATGTAACCCACTCGTGCACCCAACTGATCTTCAGCATCTTTTACTT
TCACCAGCGTTTCTGGGTGAGCAAAAACAGGAAGGCAAAATGCCGCAAAAAAGGGAATAAGGGCGACACG
GAAATGTTGAATACTCATACTCTTCCTTTTTCAATATTATTGAAGCATTTATCAGGGTTATTGTCTCATG
AGCGGATACATATTTGAATGTATTTAGAAAAATAAACAAATAGGGGTTCCGCGCACATTTCCCCGAAAAG
TGCCAC
